>Addgene plasmid #226270 | pRS315-SEC22-S288C | addgene full sequence | sequence record 450705 | Addgene NGS Result
TTGAGATCCTTTTTTTCTGCGCGTAATCTGCTGCTTGCAAACAAAAAAACCACCGCTACCAGCGGTGGTT
TGTTTGCCGGATCAAGAGCTACCAACTCTTTTTCCGAAGGTAACTGGCTTCAGCAGAGCGCAGATACCAA
ATACTGTTCTTCTAGTGTAGCCGTAGTTAGGCCACCACTTCAAGAACTCTGTAGCACCGCCTACATACCT
CGCTCTGCTAATCCTGTTACCAGTGGCTGCTGCCAGTGGCGATAAGTCGTGTCTTACCGGGTTGGACTCA
AGACGATAGTTACCGGATAAGGCGCAGCGGTCGGGCTGAACGGGGGGTTCGTGCACACAGCCCAGCTTGG
AGCGAACGACCTACACCGAACTGAGATACCTACAGCGTGAGCTATGAGAAAGCGCCACGCTTCCCGAAGG
GAGAAAGGCGGACAGGTATCCGGTAAGCGGCAGGGTCGGAACAGGAGAGCGCACGAGGGAGCTTCCAGGG
GGAAACGCCTGGTATCTTTATAGTCCTGTCGGGTTTCGCCACCTCTGACTTGAGCGTCGATTTTTGTGAT
GCTCGTCAGGGGGGCGGAGCCTATGGAAAAACGCCAGCAACGCGGCCTTTTTACGGTTCCTGGCCTTTTG
CTGGCCTTTTGCTCACATGTTCTTTCCTGCGTTATCCCCTGATTCTGTGGATAACCGTATTACCGCCTTT
GAGTGAGCTGATACCGCTCGCCGCAGCCGAACGACCGAGCGCAGCGAGTCAGTGAGCGAGGAAGCGGAAG
AGCGCCCAATACGCAAACCGCCTCTCCCCGCGCGTTGGCCGATTCATTAATGCAGCTGGCACGACAGGTT
TCCCGACTGGAAAGCGGGCAGTGAGCGCAACGCAATTAATGTGAGTTAGCTCACTCATTAGGCACCCCAG
GCTTTACACTTTATGCTTCCGGCTCGTATGTTGTGTGGAATTGTGAGCGGATAACAATTTCACACAGGAA
ACAGCTATGACCATGATTACGCCAAGCTCGAAATTAACCCTCACTAAAGGGAACAAAAGCTGGGTACCGG
GCCCCCCCAAAGACTCCCTAAAAAGTGCAGGTGCGGCGGGTCACCTGCCAGCTTGCCTGAAAAATACGTA
ATTATGTCAAATAAATTGCCATACTATACTAATACTGAACTAGACTATGTTATACACTTGGACCAAATTG
ATCGGGATTTGTGATGTGGGATGATGGGGTGACGTCTATTTGAGGAAGATCCACCAGAAGAGAAAGACGA
AAAAGAAAGCGACAATGACAATAGGAGCATATTGACTGATCAAGAGATCGAAGTTGATCTTTTGCGCGGA
CTTTCTGTACCTTTTGGATGTTTCTTTCAAAGAAGAACTCATGTCACTCATTTTATCGAGAGAATCTCCC
CTGTAAAGTAGGTCTTCGATGTTCTTGGACATGATTTGCTTGACACCTACAAGCTCTTGGTTTAGTTGGT
CCAAATTGTCCTGAACTTTCTTATCACTGTATGACTTTTTTGTCATCTGTAGAAAGTTATCAAAGTTTAC
AAACTGGTATGGTCTTACGGTAGGCTTGGGGTACTCATTAGCAAATGAGTGTTCAAATTCTTGCGCTATA
TCGTTAAGGTATGAGAATGCTAAGTTTCTTGGGTATCCAGATTCGCAAATGACGAAGTAGTACACCATGG
ATTTCTTCAAATAATGGATCTCAAAGGAGCCACTTTCCAAAGTAGCCTCCGTGGCAGACTGTGGTGTCAA
TCTGGAAACGACGATTTTCACCTTTTGCTTTTGTTCAAATAATGAGGGATCATTTTCGTTGTCCACAGAC
GTACAAAGAGGCAGCCCATCTTCTCTGTAGATTAGTGTTGACTTTATCATCCCTACTTAATTGTGAGTGT
GTAACGGGGTGTCACTGTCAGGGTTTTTGTTGGTTTTGGGTAATAATAGGTTGTAGATATATTATATTAC
ATGGGCTCTACTTGTTTATCTTCTATGGTAGAAAAAGACCGAAAAATGAAAACAAAAAGCGTTGAGGATT
TATTGCTAAAAAAAAATTCGTTTATGACGTCTCTTATTAGATAAATCAAGTGATAACTAGAGAAATTTAT
TTAATTATATATGCTAGTACAACACGTTTGGTTGAAAATTAGACCTCAAACCACGACAAACTTCTGTCTT
ATATCGAAGAAAGTTGGGAAACTCTCCCGCAGGTCCAGATTTGGTAAATGGTCTTGTAGGTTACTGATAT
TAAGAACGTAGTTAGAGTCGTCCTCTAATTGAGCAAATCCCAATTTCTTGCATTGTGGTAGTTCATTCCA
TGAAGTGAACTCTATACAACTCATATCATTTGACGCTTGTTTTTGGTGTTGGGTGGTGTCGCAAAGGGTA
TTGTTGATGAACAGTTCCTGCAGATTTGGTAGGTAAAATCCCTGGATTCGGATGGATGAACATTTTTCAA
TACGTATGATTTTGACAGTGAGCGATCTTAAAGAGTTGTTCTTCAAGCAAATCATTGGCCTCTTTAAATG
GTGTCTTTGTTTGAAGGTATCATCGCTAAATGAAGAAGTAAAGGGGATCCAGTTGATTATTTGAGTTTTT
TCTACCCCCTCAGGTATCAACTTGACTCACTAGTTCTAGAGCGGCCGCCACCGCGGTGGAGCTCCAATTC
GCCCTATAGTGAGTCGTATTACAATTCACTGGCCGTCGTTTTACAACGTCGTGACTGGGAAAACCCTGGC
GTTACCCAACTTAATCGCCTTGCAGCACATCCCCCTTTCGCCAGCTGGCGTAATAGCGAAGAGGCCCGCA
CCGATCGCCCTTCCCAACAGTTGCGCAGCCTGAATGGCGAATGG
[124 nt withheld, positions 2845-2968]
C
[91 nt withheld, positions 2970-3060]
A
[49 nt withheld, positions 3062-3110]
CCTTTGACGTTGGAGTCCACGTTCTTT
[37 nt withheld, positions 3138-3174]
ACCCTATCTCGGTCTATTCTTTTGATTTATAAGGGATTTTGCCGATTTCGGCCTATTGGTTAAAAAATGA
GCTGATTTAACAAAAATTTAACGCGAATTTTAACAAAATATTAACGCTTACAATTTCCTGATGCGGTATT
TTCTCCTTACGCATCTGTGCGGTATTTCACACCGCATATCGACCGGTCGAGGAGAACTTCTAGTATATCT
ACATACCTAATATTATTGCCTTATTAAAAATGGAATCCCAACAATTACATCAAAATCCACATTCTCTTCA
AAATCAATTGTCCTGTACTTCCTTGTTCATGTGTGTTCAAAAACGTTATATTTATAGGATAATTATACTC
TATTTCTCAACAAGTAATTGGTTGTTTGGCCGAGCGGTCTAAGGCGCCTGATTCAAGAAATATCTTGACC
GCAGTTAACTGTGGGAATACTCAGGTATCGTAAGATGCAAGAGTTCGAATCTCTTAGCAACCATTATTTT
TTTCCTCAACATAACGAGAACACACAGGGGCGCTATCGCACAGAATCAAATTCGATGACTGGAAATTTTT
TGTTAATTTCAGAGGTCGCCTGACGCATATACCTTTTTCAACTGAAAAATTGGGAGAAAAAGGAAAGGTG
AGAGCGCCGGAACCGGCTTTTCATATAGAATAGAGAAGCGTTCATGACTAAATGCTTGCATCACAATACT
TGAAGTTGACAATATTATTTAAGGACCTATTGTTTTTTCCAATAGGTGGTTAGCAATCGTCTTACTTTCT
AACTTTTCTTACCTTTTACATTTCAGCAATATATATATATATATTTCAAGGATATACCATTCTAATGTCT
GCCCCTAAGAAGATCGTCGTTTTGCCAGGTGACCACGTTGGTCAAGAAATCACAGCCGAAGCCATTAAGG
TTCTTAAAGCTATTTCTGATGTTCGTTCCAATGTCAAGTTCGATTTCGAAAATCATTTAATTGGTGGTGC
TGCTATCGATGCTACAGGTGTTCCACTTCCAGATGAGGCGCTGGAAGCCTCCAAGAAGGCTGATGCCGTT
TTGTTAGGTGCTGTGGGTGGTCCTAAATGGGGTACCGGTAGTGTTAGACCTGAACAAGGTTTACTAAAAA
TCCGTAAAGAACTTCAATTGTACGCCAACTTAAGACCATGTAACTTTGCATCCGACTCTCTTTTAGACTT
ATCTCCAATCAAGCCACAATTTGCTAAAGGTACTGACTTCGTTGTTGTCAGAGAATTAGTGGGAGGTATT
TACTTTGGTAAGAGAAAGGAAGACGATGGTGATGGTGTCGCTTGGGATAGTGAACAATACACCGTTCCAG
AAGTGCAAAGAATCACAAGAATGGCCGCTTTCATGGCCCTACAACATGAGCCACCATTGCCTATTTGGTC
CTTGGATAAAGCTAATGTTTTGGCCTCTTCAAGATTATGGAGAAAAACTGTGGAGGAAACCATCAAGAAC
GAATTCCCTACATTGAAGGTTCAACATCAATTGATTGATTCTGCCGCCATGATCCTAGTTAAGAACCCAA
CCCACCTAAATGGTATTATAATCACCAGCAACATGTTTGGTGATATCATCTCCGATGAAGCCTCCGTTAT
CCCAGGTTCCTTGGGTTTGTTGCCATCTGCGTCCTTGGCCTCTTTGCCAGACAAGAACACCGCATTTGGT
TTGTACGAACCATGCCACGGTTCTGCTCCAGATTTGCCAAAGAATAAGGTCAACCCTATCGCCACTATCT
TGTCTGCTGCAATGATGTTGAAATTGTCATTGAACTTGCCTGAAGAAGGTAAGGCCATTGAAGATGCAGT
TAAAAAGGTTTTGGATGCAGGTATCAGAACTGGTGATTTAGGTGGTTCCAACAGTACCACCGAAGTCGGT
GATGCTGTCGCCGAAGAAGTTAAGAAAATCCTTGCTTAAAAAGATTCTCTTTTTTTATGATATTTGTACA
TAAACTTTATAAATGAAATTCATAATAGAAACGACACGAAATTACAAAATGGAATATGTTCATAGGGTAG
ACGAAACTATATACGCAATCTACATACATTTATCAAGAAGGAGAAAAAGGAGGATGTAAAGGAATACAGG
TAAGCAAATTGATACTAATGGCTCAACGTGATAAGGAAAAAGAATTGCACTTTAACATTAATATTGACAA
GGAGGAGGGCACCACACAAAAAGTTAGGTGTAACAGAAAATCATGAAACTATGATTCCTAATTTATATAT
TGGAGGATTTTCTCTAAAAAAAAAAAAATACAACAAATAAAAAACACTCAATGACCTGACCATTTGATGG
AGTTTAAGTCAATACCTTCTTGAACCATTTCCCATAATGGTGAAAGTTCCCTCAAGAATTTTACTCTGTC
AGAAACGGCCTTAACGACGTAGTCGATATGGTGCACTCTCAGTACAATCTGCTCTGATGCCGCATAGTTA
AGCCAGCCCCGACACCCGCCAACACCCGCTGACGCGCCCTGACGGGCTTGTCTGCTCCCGGCATCCGCTT
ACAGACAAGCTGTGACCGTCTCCGGGAGCTGCATGTGTCAGAGGTTTTCACCGTCATCACCGAAACGCGC
GAGACGAAAGGGCCTCGTGATACGCCTATTTTTATAGGTTAATGTCATGATAATAATGGTTTCTTAGGAC
GGATCGCTTGCCTGTAACTTACACGCGCCTCGTATCTTTTAATGATGGAATAATTTGGGAATTTACTCTG
TGTTTATTTATTTTTATGTTTTGTATTTGGATTTTAGAAAGTAAATAAAGAAGGTAGAAGAGTTACGGAA
TGAAGAAAAAAAAATAAACAAAGGTTTAAAAAATTTCAACAAAAAGCGTACTTTACATATATATTTATTA
GACAAGAAAAGCAGATTAAATAGATATACATTCGATTAACGATAAGTAAAATGTAAAATCACAGGATTTT
CGTGTGTGGTCTTCTACACAGACAAGATGAAACAATTCGGCATTAATACCTGAGAGCAGGAAGAGCAAGA
TAAAAGGTAGTATTTGTTGGCGATCCCCCTAGAGTCTTTTACATCTTCGGAAAACAAAAACTATTTTTTC
TTTAATTTCTTTTTTTACTTTCTATTTTTAATTTATATATTTATATTAAAAAATTTAAATTATAATTATT
TTTATAGCACGTGATGAAAAGGACCCAGGTGGCACTTTTCGGGGAAATGTGCGCGGAACCCCTATTTGTT
TATTTTTCTAAATACATTCAAATATGTATCCGCTCATGAGACAATAACCCTGATAAATGCTTCAATAATA
TTGAAAAAGGAAGAGTATGAGTATTCAACATTTCCGTGTCGCCCTTATTCCCTTTTTTGCGGCATTTTGC
CTTCCTGTTTTTGCTCACCCAGAAACGCTGGTGAAAGTAAAAGATGCTGAAGATCAGTTGGGTGCACGAG
TGGGTTACATCGAACTGGATCTCAACAGCGGTAAGATCCTTGAGAGTTTTCGCCCCGAAGAACGTTTTCC
AATGATGAGCACTTTTAAAGTTCTGCTATGTGGCGCGGTATTATCCCGTATTGACGCCGGGCAAGAGCAA
CTCGGTCGCCGCATACACTATTCTCAGAATGACTTGGTTGAGTACTCACCAGTCACAGAAAAGCATCTTA
CGGATGGCATGACAGTAAGAGAATTATGCAGTGCTGCCATAACCATGAGTGATAACACTGCGGCCAACTT
ACTTCTGACAACGATCGGAGGACCGAAGGAGCTAACCGCTTTTTTGCACAACATGGGGGATCATGTAACT
CGCCTTGATCGTTGGGAACCGGAGCTGAATGAAGCCATACCAAACGACGAGCGTGACACCACGATGCCTG
TAGCAATGGCAACAACGTTGCGCAAACTATTAACTGGCGAACTACTTACTCTAGCTTCCCGGCAACAATT
AATAGACTGGATGGAGGCGGATAAAGTTGCAGGACCACTTCTGCGCTCGGCCCTTCCGGCTGGCTGGTTT
ATTGCTGATAAATCTGGAGCCGGTGAGCGTGGGTCTCGCGGTATCATTGCAGCACTGGGGCCAGATGGTA
AGCCCTCCCGTATCGTAGTTATCTACACGACGGGGAGTCAGGCAACTATGGATGAACGAAATAGACAGAT
CGCTGAGATAGGTGCCTCACTGATTAAGCATTGGTAACTGTCAGACCAAGTTTACTCATATATACTTTAG
ATTGATTTAAAACTTCATTTTTAATTTAAAAGGATCTAGGTGAAGATCCTTTTTGATAATCTCATGACCA
AAATCCCTTAACGTGAGTTTTCGTTCCACTGAGCGTCAGACCCCGTAGAAAAGATCAAAGGATCTTC
Features (pLannotate 1.2.2; 23 found; start..end, strand, type, name):
      1..589     +  rep_origin     ori: high-copy-number ColE1/pMB1/pBR322/pUC origin of replication
    772..864     +  CDS            lacI (fragment): lac repressor; lacI; The lac repressor binds to the lac operator to inhibit transcription in E. coli. This inhibition can be relieved by adding lactose or isopropyl-β-D-thiogalactopyranoside (IPTG).
    877..898     +  protein_bind   CAP binding site: CAP binding activates transcription in the presence of cAMP. E. coli catabolite activator protein
    913..943     +  promoter       lac promoter: promoter for the E. coli lac operon
    951..967     +  protein_bind   lac operator: The lac repressor binds to the lac operator to inhibit transcription in E. coli. This inhibition can be relieved by adding lactose or isopropyl-β-D-thiogalactopyranoside (IPTG). lac repressor encoded by lacI
   1012..1030    +  promoter       T3 promoter: promoter for bacteriophage T3 RNA polymerase
   1058..1201    +  CDS            YL269_YEAST (fragment): Protein uncertain: Swiss-Prot protein existence level 5. From Saccharomyces cerevisiae (strain ATCC 204508 / S288c) (Baker's yeast).
   1229..1870    -  CDS            SEC22: SEC22_YEAST - Also known as SLY2, TSL26. Experimental evidence at protein level: Swiss-Prot protein existence level 1. Nonessential SNARE involved in targeting and fusion of ER- derived transport vesicles with the Golgi complex as well as Golgi- derived retrograde transport vesicles with the ER. From Saccharomyces cerevisiae (strain ATCC 204508 / S288c) (Baker's yeast).
   2149..2616    -  CDS            BOP2 (fragment): BOP2_YEAST - Experimental evidence at protein level: Swiss-Prot protein existence level 1. From Saccharomyces cerevisiae (strain ATCC 204508 / S288c) (Baker's yeast).
   2618..2654    -  misc_feature   MCS (fragment): pBluescript multiple cloning site
   2663..2681    -  promoter       T7 promoter: promoter for bacteriophage T7 RNA polymerase
   2684..2841    +  CDS            lacZα (fragment): LacZα fragment of β-galactosidase; lacZ fragment
   2845..3273    +  rep_origin     f1 ori (sequence partly withheld): f1 bacteriophage origin of replication; arrow indicates direction of (+) strand synthesis
   3301..3353    -  misc_feature   bom (fragment): basis of mobility region from pBR322
   3384..3461    +  CDS            YO192_YEAST (fragment): Experimental evidence at protein level: Swiss-Prot protein existence level 1. From Saccharomyces cerevisiae (strain ATCC 204508 / S288c) (Baker's yeast).
   3601..4008    +  promoter       LEU2 promoter: S. cerevisiae LEU2
   4009..5103    +  CDS            LEU2: 3-isopropylmalate dehydrogenase, required for leucine biosynthesis; S. cerevisiae LEU2; yeast auxotrophic marker
   5465..5581    -  CDS            NFS1 (fragment): NFS1_YEAST - Also known as SPL1 From Saccharomyces cerevisiae (strain ATCC 204508 / S288c) (Baker's yeast).
   5580..5630    -  misc_feature   bom (fragment): basis of mobility region from pBR322
   5732..5767    -  CDS            rop (fragment): Rop protein, which maintains plasmids at low copy number; rop
   5836..6339    -  misc_feature   CEN/ARS: S. cerevisiae CEN6 centromere fused to an autonomously replicating sequence
   6376..6480    +  promoter       AmpR promoter: bla
   6481..7341    +  CDS            AmpR: β-lactamase; bla; confers resistance to ampicillin, carbenicillin, and related antibiotics
