[The description below was written by a language model from this plasmid's Addgene catalogue record and pLannotate feature annotations shown in this document.]
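Description:
pRS315-SEC22-S288C is a yeast–E. coli shuttle plasmid built on pRS315, a centromeric vector of the pRS series. In bacteria it replicates from a high-copy ColE1/pUC-type origin and is selected with ampicillin through the bla (AmpR) gene. In Saccharomyces cerevisiae it is maintained by a CEN6/ARS element, which generally keeps such plasmids at low, stable copy number, and it is selected by complementation of leucine auxotrophy through the LEU2 marker under its own promoter. The backbone also retains the pBluescript-derived features typical of this vector family: an f1 origin for single-stranded DNA production, remnants of the lacZα/lac promoter region, and T3 and T7 promoters flanking the cloning site.

The insert, roughly 1.5 kb judging from the total sequence length relative to the stated backbone size, is a genomic fragment carrying the SEC22 (YLR268W) allele from the reference strain S288C. SEC22 encodes a nonessential SNARE that acts in fusion of ER-derived vesicles with the Golgi and in retrograde Golgi-to-ER transport. The complete coding sequence lies on the reverse strand between the T3 and T7 sites. It is flanked by partial sequences of neighbouring loci (a BOP2 fragment upstream and a fragment of the dubious ORF YLR269C downstream), consistent with the gene having been cloned together with its native flanking regulatory sequences. No heterologous promoter, tag or reporter is annotated, and the record states that expression is driven by the native promoter.

The plasmid provides near-physiological expression of a defined SEC22 allele. The associated work concerns conservation of genetic suppression interactions across diverse yeast isolates, so uses such as complementation or allele-comparison experiments seem likely, although the record does not state them.
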