Addgene plasmid #226270: pRS315-SEC22-S288C
Purpose: Plasmid expressing the SEC22 allele from S288C, under control of its native promoter
Depositing lab: Jolanda Van Leeuwen. Depositing organization: Universite de Lausanne (UNIL). Publication: Genetic suppression interactions are highly conserved across genetically diverse yeast isolates. Paltenghi C, van Leeuwen J. G3 (Bethesda). 2025 Mar 3:jkaf047. doi: 10.1093/g3journal/jkaf047. PubMed 40037589.
Backbone
  Vector backbone: pRS315
  Backbone manufacturer: Sikorski and Hieter, 1989, Genetics
  Backbone size w/o insert (bp): 6018
  Vector type: Yeast Expression
  Selectable markers: LEU2
Growth in bacteria
  Bacterial resistance: Ampicillin, 100 μg/mL
  Growth temperature: 37°C
  Growth strain: DH5alpha
  Copy number: High Copy
Gene/Insert
  Gene/Insert name: SEC22 (alt name: YLR268W)
  Species: S. cerevisiae (budding yeast)
  Entrez Gene: SEC22 (a.k.a. YLR268W, SLY2, TS26, TSL26)
  Cloning method: Other
Terms and licenses: Academic/Nonprofit Terms; Industry Terms: Not Available to Industry
Depositor comments: Please visit https://doi.org/10.1101/2024.08.28.610086 for bioRxiv preprint.
How to cite: pRS315-SEC22-S288C was a gift from Jolanda Van Leeuwen (Addgene plasmid # 226270 ; http://n2t.net/addgene:226270 ; RRID:Addgene_226270)
